>Addgene plasmid #160408 | pJH53_pE12_hyCal2 | addgene full sequence | sequence record 316154 | Addgene NGS Result
GTAAAACGACGGCCAGTCTTAAGCTCGGGCCCCAAATAATGATTTTATTTTGACTGATAGTGACCTGTTC
GTTGCAACAAATTGATGAGCAATGCTTTTTTATAATGCCAACTTTGTACAAAAAAGCAGGCTTAGCTAGC
GCCACCATGAAGGCTAGATTCGCCAGAAGAATGGAGAAAATCGTGGAGGAAAGAATGACCGTGAAACAGA
TTTTTAATAGATACGTGCAGACCTCTACCCTGCACGGATTTCGGTTCATCTTCATGGATACCTTCATTGT
GAGAAGAGTGCTGTGGACAATCCTGACCCTGACAATGGCTACAATTTTCTTTAAGGAACTGAGAAATTCC
ATCAATCTGTTCTATGAGTATCCATTCACAACAACCAGCACCATCCAGTACGAACCATCTCTGACATTCC
CAGCTATTAGCGTGTGTAATCTGAATCACTTTCTGCTGAGCAAAATCAAGAAGAGCAAACTGAAGCCACT
GTATGATCAGGGAAGACTGCCATTTGACAACAATCTGGAGAATCCAGGATTCGATATTCAGGGAGAGGAG
CTGTACAGCATTCTGAAGACAAGCTCTCAGAGCATTGATGAAATTTTTCTGTCTTGCGAATGGAAAAGCA
GAGACACAGCCAAGAATGGAGTGCCAAATCCATGCAAACCAAACAACTTCACAGTGTACAGCGGACTGTA
CGGACAGAGCTGCTACACATTCAATCCAGGAGTGAGCGGATATCCACTGCTGTCTCTGAGCGAAACCGGA
GTGAACATGGGATTCAAGCTGGAGCTGGATCTGAAGTCTAAGGACTCTCTGCAGGGAATTCAGGAGATTG
GAGCTATCGTGATCGTGCATCACCAGCAGGAGACCCCAGTGCTGCAGGCCGGATTCGTGGTGTCTCCAGG
ATTCCAGACATTCGTGGAGATTAAGGTGAGACAGACCGAAAATCTGCCACCACCATATGCTACAAAATGC
GGATCTAAACCACTGAAGAACTATCAGATCTACAGACAGTCTAGCTGCTTTCTGGAACAGCTGGGAGATG
CCATTGAAACAAAGTGCAAATGCAAGAGCTCTTTTATGGCTGGAAGAAATATCCCATACTGCTCTCTGAG
ACAGACCGTGACATGTCTGATGCCAACCATCTACGACTTTGACAGAAAGACAAATAACAATTGCCCAGTG
GACTGTGAAACAATTCAGTACCTGTCTAGCCTGTCTTACGCTAGATTCATTAGCAATGTGACATACCTGA
GCAAGAACGCTGAACAGAGCAGCTACATTAGAAAACTGAAAAATAGCATGTCCCCAAAAAAGCTGCAGAA
GTATATCGAAGAAAATATTGTGGCTGTGCAGTTCTTTTACCAGGAGATGAAGAAGGAAAAGGTGAAACAG
GAGCCAAGCTACGATTTTTATAAACTGATTGGAGACGTGGGAGGACAGCTGGGACTGCTGCTGGGAGCCT
CTGTGCTGACACTGGTGGAGTTTGTGGATCTGTTCATTTTTACCCTGTACCACCAGCTGCTGAGACTGAG
CAAAAAGAAGTCATGAGGATCCACCCAGCTTTCTTGTACAAAGTTGGCATTATAAGAAAGCATTGCTTAT
CAATTTGTTGCAACGAACAGGTCACTATCAGTCAAAATAAAATCATTATTTGCCATCCAGCTGATATCCC
CTATAGTGAGTCGTATTACATGGTCATAGCTGTTTCCTGGCAGCTCTGGCCCGTGTCTCAAAATCTCTGA
TGTTACATTGCACAAGATAAAAATATATCATCATGAACAATAAAACTGTCTGCTTACATAAACAGTAATA
CAAGGGGTGTTATGAGCCATATTCAACGGGAAACGTCGAGGCCGCGATTAAATTCCAACATGGATGCTGA
TTTATATGGGTATAAATGGGCTCGCGATAATGTCGGGCAATCAGGTGCGACAATCTATCGCTTGTATGGG
AAGCCCGATGCGCCAGAGTTGTTTCTGAAACATGGCAAAGGTAGCGTTGCCAATGATGTTACAGATGAGA
TGGTCAGACTAAACTGGCTGACGGAATTTATGCCTCTTCCGACCATCAAGCATTTTATCCGTACTCCTGA
TGATGCATGGTTACTCACCACTGCGATCCCCGGAAAAACAGCATTCCAGGTATTAGAAGAATATCCTGAT
TCAGGTGAAAATATTGTTGATGCGCTGGCAGTGTTCCTGCGCCGGTTGCATTCGATTCCTGTTTGTAATT
GTCCTTTTAACAGCGATCGCGTATTTCGTCTCGCTCAGGCGCAATCACGAATGAATAACGGTTTGGTTGA
TGCGAGTGATTTTGATGACGAGCGTAATGGCTGGCCTGTTGAACAAGTCTGGAAAGAAATGCATAAACTT
TTGCCATTCTCACCGGATTCAGTCGTCACTCATGGTGATTTCTCACTTGATAACCTTATTTTTGACGAGG
GGAAATTAATAGGTTGTATTGATGTTGGACGAGTCGGAATCGCAGACCGATACCAGGATCTTGCCATCCT
ATGGAACTGCCTCGGTGAGTTTTCTCCTTCATTACAGAAACGGCTTTTTCAAAAATATGGTATTGATAAT
CCTGATATGAATAAATTGCAGTTTCATTTGATGCTCGATGAGTTTTTCTAATCAGAATTGGTTAATTGGT
TGTAACACTGGCAGAGCATTACGCTGACTTGACGGGACGGCGCAAGCTCATGACCAAAATCCCTTAACGT
GAGTTACGCGTCGTTCCACTGAGCGTCAGACCCCGTAGAAAAGATCAAAGGATCTTCTTGAGATCCTTTT
TTTCTGCGCGTAATCTGCTGCTTGCAAACAAAAAAACCACCGCTACCAGCGGTGGTTTGTTTGCCGGATC
AAGAGCTACCAACTCTTTTTCCGAAGGTAACTGGCTTCAGCAGAGCGCAGATACCAAATACTGTTCTTCT
AGTGTAGCCGTAGTTAGGCCACCACTTCAAGAACTCTGTAGCACCGCCTACATACCTCGCTCTGCTAATC
CTGTTACCAGTGGCTGCTGCCAGTGGCGATAAGTCGTGTCTTACCGGGTTGGACTCAAGACGATAGTTAC
CGGATAAGGCGCAGCGGTCGGGCTGAACGGGGGGTTCGTGCACACAGCCCAGCTTGGAGCGAACGACCTA
CACCGAACTGAGATACCTACAGCGTGAGCTATGAGAAAGCGCCACGCTTCCCGAAGGGAGAAAGGCGGAC
AGGTATCCGGTAAGCGGCAGGGTCGGAACAGGAGAGCGCACGAGGGAGCTTCCAGGGGGAAACGCCTGGT
ATCTTTATAGTCCTGTCGGGTTTCGCCACCTCTGACTTGAGCGTCGATTTTTGTGATGCTCGTCAGGGGG
GCGGAGCCTATGGAAAAACGCCAGCAACGCGGCCTTTTTACGGTTCCTGGCCTTTTGCTGGCCTTTTGCT
CACATGTTCTTTCCTGCGTTATCCCCTGATTCTGTGGATAACCGTATTACCGCCTTTGAGTGAGCTGATA
CCGCTCGCCGCAGCCGAACGACCGAGCGCAGCGAGTCAGTGAGCGAGGAAGCGGAAGAGCGCCCAATACG
CAAACCGCCTCTCCCCGCGCGTTGGCCGATTCATTAATGCAGCTGGCACGACAGGTTTCCCGACTGGAAA
GCGGGCAGTGAGCGCAACGCAATTAATACGCGTACCGCTAGCCAGGAAGAGTTTGTAGAAACGCAAAAAG
GCCATCCGTCAGGATGGCCTTCTGCTTAGTTTGATGCCTGGCAGTTTATGGCGGGCGTCCTGCCCGCCAC
CCTCCGGGCCGTTGCTTCACAACGTTCAAATCCGCTCCCGGCGGATTTGTCCTACTCAGGAGAGCGTTCA
CCGACAAACAACAGATAAAACGAAAGGCCCAGTCTTCCGACTGAGCCTTTCGTTTTATTTGATGCCTGGC
AGTTCCCTACTCTCGCGTTAACGCTAGCATGGATGTTTTCCCAGTCACGACGTT
Features (pLannotate 1.2.2; 9 found; start..end, strand, type, name):
     33..132     +  protein_bind   attL1: mutant version of attL; recombination site for the Gateway® LR reaction LR Clonase™
   1563..1662    -  protein_bind   attL2: mutant version of attL; recombination site for the Gateway® LR reaction LR Clonase™
   1680..1698    -  promoter       T7 promoter: promoter for bacteriophage T7 RNA polymerase
   1832..2641    +  CDS            KanR: aminoglycoside phosphotransferase; aph(3')-Ia; confers resistance to kanamycin in bacteria or G418 (Geneticin®) in eukaryotes
   2788..3376    +  rep_origin     ori: high-copy-number ColE1/pMB1/pBR322/pUC origin of replication
   3559..3651    +  CDS            lacI (fragment): lac repressor; lacI; The lac repressor binds to the lac operator to inhibit transcription in E. coli. This inhibition can be relieved by adding lactose or isopropyl-β-D-thiogalactopyranoside (IPTG).
   3706..3733    -  terminator     rrnB T2 terminator: transcription terminator T2 from the E. coli rrnB gene
   3865..3908    +  terminator     rrnB T1 terminator: Escherichia coli rrnB; transcription terminator T1 from the E. coli rrnB gene
   3955..17      -  CDS            lacZα (fragment) (across the origin): LacZα fragment of β-galactosidase; lacZ fragment
