[The description below was written by a language model from this plasmid's Addgene catalogue record and pLannotate feature annotations shown in this document.]
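Description:
pJH53_pE12_hyCal2 is a Gateway entry clone built on the pDONR221 backbone, about 4 kb in size. It is maintained in E. coli as a high-copy plasmid through a ColE1/pUC-type origin of replication and is selected with kanamycin via an aminoglycoside phosphotransferase (KanR) gene. Other annotated backbone features are typical of the pDONR family: rrnB T1 and T2 transcription terminators, which insulate the cloning region from read-through transcription, a T7 promoter lying just outside attL2, and short remnants of lacI and lacZα that are not functional genes.

The payload sits between the attL1 and attL2 recombination sites, a region of roughly 1.4 kb that the automated annotation leaves unlabelled. According to the catalogue record, it holds a synthetic sequence called hyCal2 (alternatively hyNaC2), obtained by gene synthesis and inserted by Gibson assembly. This is described as a postsynaptic HyCal component of the HySyn system, a genetically encoded tool for reconstituting synthetic modulatory neurotransmission and reconnecting neural circuits in vivo. As an entry clone, the plasmid carries no annotated promoter positioned to express the insert in a target organism, and the record mentions no tags or reporters. Its role is instead to donate the insert. In an LR Clonase reaction, the attL sites recombine with the attR sites of a destination vector, moving hyCal2 directionally into an expression context whose promoter and other regulatory elements suit the cells of interest. The record does not specify which destination vectors or promoters are intended.
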