Addgene plasmid #160408: pJH53_pE12_hyCal2
Purpose: Gateway entry clone containing postsynaptic HyCal component (HyNaC2) for HySyn system
Depositing lab: Daniel Colón-Ramos. Depositing organization: Yale University. Publication: A genetically encoded tool for reconstituting synthetic modulatory neurotransmission and reconnect neural circuits in vivo. Hawk JD, Wisdom EM, Sengupta T, Kashlan ZD, Colon-Ramos DA. Nat Commun. 2021 Aug 9;12(1):4795. doi: 10.1038/s41467-021-24690-9. PubMed 34373460.
Backbone
  Vector backbone: pDONR221
  Vector type: Other
Growth in bacteria
  Bacterial resistance: Kanamycin, 50 μg/mL
  Growth temperature: 37°C
  Growth strain: DH5alpha
  Copy number: High Copy
Gene/Insert
  Gene/Insert name: pDONR221 hyCal2 (alt name: hyNaC2)
  Species: Synthetic
  Cloning method: Gibson Cloning
Resource information
  A portion of this plasmid was derived from a plasmid made by: Synthesis
Terms and licenses: Academic/Nonprofit Terms; Industry Terms: Not Available to Industry
How to cite: pJH53_pE12_hyCal2 was a gift from Daniel Colón-Ramos (Addgene plasmid # 160408 ; http://n2t.net/addgene:160408 ; RRID:Addgene_160408)
